Addgene plasmid #208616: pcDNA3.1-3'3xFlag
Purpose: (Empty Backbone) Empty vector for mammalian expression, insert 3xFlag tag using BamHI andAflII site of pcDNA3.1 (-), both site retained, BamHI in-frame with 3xFlag
Depositing lab: Quanfu Ma.
Backbone
  Vector backbone: pcDNA3.1 (-)
  Backbone manufacturer: Thermo Fisher (Invitrogen)
  Modifications to backbone: Add 3x Flag
  Vector type: Mammalian Expression
  Promoter: CMV
  Selectable markers: Neomycin (select with G418)
  Tag / fusion protein: 3xFlag (C terminal on backbone)
Growth in bacteria
  Bacterial resistance: Ampicillin, 100 μg/mL
  Growth temperature: 37°C
  Growth strain: DH5alpha
  Copy number: High Copy
Resource information
  A portion of this plasmid was derived from a plasmid made by: Flag tag is ® of Sigma-alderich
Terms and licenses: Academic/Nonprofit Terms; Industry Terms: Not Available to Industry
How to cite: pcDNA3.1-3'3xFlag was a gift from Quanfu Ma (Addgene plasmid # 208616 ; http://n2t.net/addgene:208616 ; RRID:Addgene_208616)
