[The description below was written by a language model from this plasmid's Addgene catalogue record and pLannotate feature annotations shown in this document.]
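Description:
pcDNA3.1-3'3xFlag is an empty mammalian expression backbone derived from pcDNA3.1(-), modified so that any open reading frame cloned into it can be expressed with a C-terminal 3xFLAG epitope tag. The full sequence record is 5,505 nt. According to the catalogue entry, the 3xFLAG coding segment was inserted between the BamHI and AflII sites of the parental polylinker; both sites were retained, and BamHI is in frame with the tag, so an insert lacking a stop codon and joined at BamHI reads through into the three tandem FLAG epitopes. No gene of interest is present.

Expression in mammalian cells is driven by the human cytomegalovirus immediate-early enhancer and promoter, with a T7 promoter just downstream that can serve for in vitro transcription or as a sequencing primer site. The remaining cloning region and the 3xFLAG sequence follow, and transcripts are terminated by the bovine growth hormone polyadenylation signal. A separate cassette, consisting of the SV40 enhancer/early promoter, the neomycin phosphotransferase gene and the SV40 poly(A) signal, allows G418 selection of stably transfected cells. In E. coli the plasmid is maintained at high copy through a ColE1/pUC-type origin and selected with ampicillin via the β-lactamase gene and its own promoter; an f1 origin permits single-stranded DNA production. The automated annotation also reports short fragments (HIV-1 LTR, ble, lacI, bom, and lac promoter/operator elements), which are most likely backbone remnants or incidental matches rather than functional parts. The vector suits transient or stable expression of FLAG-tagged proteins for detection or immunoprecipitation with anti-FLAG antibodies.
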