Features (pLannotate 1.2.2; 20 found; start..end, strand, type, name):
     28..80      -  misc_feature   bom (fragment): basis of mobility region from pBR322
    235..614     +  enhancer       CMV enhancer: human cytomegalovirus immediate early enhancer
    615..818     +  promoter       CMV promoter: human cytomegalovirus (CMV) immediate early promoter
    814..847     +  LTR            5' LTR (truncated) (fragment): truncated 5' long terminal repeat (LTR) from HIV-1
    863..881     +  promoter       T7 promoter: promoter for bacteriophage T7 RNA polymerase
   1001..1066    +  CDS            3xFLAG: three tandem FLAG® epitope tags, followed by an enterokinase cleavage site
   1102..1326    +  polyA_signal   bGH poly(A) signal: bovine growth hormone polyadenylation signal
   1330..1351    +  promoter       SV40 promoter (fragment): SV40 enhancer and early promoter
   1372..1800    +  rep_origin     f1 ori (sequence partly withheld): f1 bacteriophage origin of replication; arrow indicates direction of (+) strand synthesis
   1814..2143    +  promoter       SV40 promoter: SV40 enhancer and early promoter
   2210..3001    +  CDS            neo: KKA2_KLEPN - Also known as kan, nptII. Experimental evidence at protein level: Swiss-Prot protein existence level 1. Resistance to kanamycin, neomycin, paromomycin, ribostamycin, butirosin and gentamicin B. From Klebsiella pneumoniae.
   3025..3183    +  CDS            ble (fragment): BLE_KLEPN - Experimental evidence at protein level: Swiss-Prot protein existence level 1. Binding protein with a strong affinity to the bleomycin family of antibiotics. Binds to CL990; an antimitotic-antibiotic compound. From Klebsiella pneumoniae.
   3178..3299    +  polyA_signal   SV40 poly(A) signal: SV40 polyadenylation signal
   3372..3388    -  protein_bind   lac operator: The lac repressor binds to the lac operator to inhibit transcription in E. coli. This inhibition can be relieved by adding lactose or isopropyl-β-D-thiogalactopyranoside (IPTG). lac repressor encoded by lacI
   3396..3426    -  promoter       lac promoter: promoter for the E. coli lac operon
   3441..3462    -  protein_bind   CAP binding site: CAP binding activates transcription in the presence of cAMP. E. coli catabolite activator protein
   3475..3567    -  CDS            lacI (fragment): lac repressor; lacI; The lac repressor binds to the lac operator to inhibit transcription in E. coli. This inhibition can be relieved by adding lactose or isopropyl-β-D-thiogalactopyranoside (IPTG).
   3750..4338    -  rep_origin     ori: high-copy-number ColE1/pMB1/pBR322/pUC origin of replication
   4509..5369    -  CDS            AmpR: β-lactamase; bla; confers resistance to ampicillin, carbenicillin, and related antibiotics
   5370..5474    -  promoter       AmpR promoter: bla
>Addgene plasmid #208616 | pcDNA3.1-3'3xFlag | addgene full sequence | sequence record 418312 | Addgene NGS Result
GACGGATCGGGAGATCTCCCGATCCCCTATGGTGCACTCTCAGTACAATCTGCTCTGATGCCGCATAGTT
AAGCCAGTATCTGCTCCCTGCTTGTGTGTTGGAGGTCGCTGAGTAGTGCGCGAGCAAAATTTAAGCTACA
ACAAGGCAAGGCTTGACCGACAATTGCATGAAGAATCTGCTTAGGGTTAGGCGTTTTGCGCTGCTTCGCG
ATGTACGGGCCAGATATACGCGTTGACATTGATTATTGACTAGTTATTAATAGTAATCAATTACGGGGTC
ATTAGTTCATAGCCCATATATGGAGTTCCGCGTTACATAACTTACGGTAAATGGCCCGCCTGGCTGACCG
CCCAACGACCCCCGCCCATTGACGTCAATAATGACGTATGTTCCCATAGTAACGCCAATAGGGACTTTCC
ATTGACGTCAATGGGTGGAGTATTTACGGTAAACTGCCCACTTGGCAGTACATCAAGTGTATCATATGCC
AAGTACGCCCCCTATTGACGTCAATGACGGTAAATGGCCCGCCTGGCATTATGCCCAGTACATGACCTTA
TGGGACTTTCCTACTTGGCAGTACATCTACGTATTAGTCATCGCTATTACCATGGTGATGCGGTTTTGGC
AGTACATCAATGGGCGTGGATAGCGGTTTGACTCACGGGGATTTCCAAGTCTCCACCCCATTGACGTCAA
TGGGAGTTTGTTTTGGCACCAAAATCAACGGGACTTTCCAAAATGTCGTAACAACTCCGCCCCATTGACG
CAAATGGGCGGTAGGCGTGTACGGTGGGAGGTCTATATAAGCAGAGCTCTCTGGCTAACTAGAGAACCCA
CTGCTTACTGGCTTATCGAAATTAATACGACTCACTATAGGGAGACCCAAGCTGGCTAGCGTTTAAACGG
GCCCTCTAGACTCGAGCGGCCGCCACTGTGCTGGATATCTGCAGAATTCCACCACACTGGACTAGTGGAT
CCTCCGGAGGGAGCCGGGCTGACTACAAAGACCATGACGGTGATTATAAAGATCATGACATCGACTACAA
GGATGACGATGACAAGTAGTGACTTAAGTTTAAACCGCTGATCAGCCTCGACTGTGCCTTCTAGTTGCCA
GCCATCTGTTGTTTGCCCCTCCCCCGTGCCTTCCTTGACCCTGGAAGGTGCCACTCCCACTGTCCTTTCC
TAATAAAATGAGGAAATTGCATCGCATTGTCTGAGTAGGTGTCATTCTATTCTGGGGGGTGGGGTGGGGC
AGGACAGCAAGGGGGAGGATTGGGAAGACAATAGCAGGCATGCTGGGGATGCGGTGGGCTCTATGGCTTC
TGAGGCGGAAAGAACCAGCTGGGGCTCTAGGGGGTATCCCC
[124 nt withheld, positions 1372-1495]
C
[91 nt withheld, positions 1497-1587]
A
[49 nt withheld, positions 1589-1637]
CCTTTGACGTTGGAGTCCACGTTCTTT
[37 nt withheld, positions 1665-1701]
ACCCTATCTCGGTCTATTCTTTTGATTTATAAGGGATTTTGCCGATTTCGGCCTATTGGTTAAAAAATGA
GCTGATTTAACAAAAATTTAACGCGAATTAATTCTGTGGAATGTGTGTCAGTTAGGGTGTGGAAAGTCCC
CAGGCTCCCCAGCAGGCAGAAGTATGCAAAGCATGCATCTCAATTAGTCAGCAACCAGGTGTGGAAAGTC
CCCAGGCTCCCCAGCAGGCAGAAGTATGCAAAGCATGCATCTCAATTAGTCAGCAACCATAGTCCCGCCC
CTAACTCCGCCCATCCCGCCCCTAACTCCGCCCAGTTCCGCCCATTCTCCGCCCCATGGCTGACTAATTT
TTTTTATTTATGCAGAGGCCGAGGCCGCCTCTGCCTCTGAGCTATTCCAGAAGTAGTGAGGAGGCTTTTT
TGGAGGCCTAGGCTTTTGCAAAAAGCTCCCGGGAGCTTGTATATCCATTTTCGGATCTGATCAAGAGACA
GGATGAGGATCGTTTCGCATGATTGAACAAGATGGATTGCACGCAGGTTCTCCGGCCGCTTGGGTGGAGA
GGCTATTCGGCTATGACTGGGCACAACAGACAATCGGCTGCTCTGATGCCGCCGTGTTCCGGCTGTCAGC
GCAGGGGCGCCCGGTTCTTTTTGTCAAGACCGACCTGTCCGGTGCCCTGAATGAACTGCAGGACGAGGCA
GCGCGGCTATCGTGGCTGGCCACGACGGGCGTTCCTTGCGCAGCTGTGCTCGACGTTGTCACTGAAGCGG
GAAGGGACTGGCTGCTATTGGGCGAAGTGCCGGGGCAGGATCTCCTGTCATCTCACCTTGCTCCTGCCGA
GAAAGTATCCATCATGGCTGATGCAATGCGGCGGCTGCATACGCTTGATCCGGCTACCTGCCCATTCGAC
CACCAAGCGAAACATCGCATCGAGCGAGCACGTACTCGGATGGAAGCCGGTCTTGTCGATCAGGATGATC
TGGACGAAGAGCATCAGGGGCTCGCGCCAGCCGAACTGTTCGCCAGGCTCAAGGCGCGCATGCCCGACGG
CGAGGATCTCGTCGTGACCCATGGCGATGCCTGCTTGCCGAATATCATGGTGGAAAATGGCCGCTTTTCT
GGATTCATCGACTGTGGCCGGCTGGGTGTGGCGGACCGCTATCAGGACATAGCGTTGGCTACCCGTGATA
TTGCTGAAGAGCTTGGCGGCGAATGGGCTGACCGCTTCCTCGTGCTTTACGGTATCGCCGCTCCCGATTC
GCAGCGCATCGCCTTCTATCGCCTTCTTGACGAGTTCTTCTGAGCGGGACTCTGGGGTTCGAAATGACCG
ACCAAGCGACGCCCAACCTGCCATCACGAGATTTCGATTCCACCGCCGCCTTCTATGAAAGGTTGGGCTT
CGGAATCGTTTTCCGGGACGCCGGCTGGATGATCCTCCAGCGCGGGGATCTCATGCTGGAGTTCTTCGCC
CACCCCAACTTGTTTATTGCAGCTTATAATGGTTACAAATAAAGCAATAGCATCACAAATTTCACAAATA
AAGCATTTTTTTCACTGCATTCTAGTTGTGGTTTGTCCAAACTCATCAATGTATCTTATCATGTCTGTAT
ACCGTCGACCTCTAGCTAGAGCTTGGCGTAATCATGGTCATAGCTGTTTCCTGTGTGAAATTGTTATCCG
CTCACAATTCCACACAACATACGAGCCGGAAGCATAAAGTGTAAAGCCTGGGGTGCCTAATGAGTGAGCT
AACTCACATTAATTGCGTTGCGCTCACTGCCCGCTTTCCAGTCGGGAAACCTGTCGTGCCAGCTGCATTA
ATGAATCGGCCAACGCGCGGGGAGAGGCGGTTTGCGTATTGGGCGCTCTTCCGCTTCCTCGCTCACTGAC
TCGCTGCGCTCGGTCGTTCGGCTGCGGCGAGCGGTATCAGCTCACTCAAAGGCGGTAATACGGTTATCCA
CAGAATCAGGGGATAACGCAGGAAAGAACATGTGAGCAAAAGGCCAGCAAAAGGCCAGGAACCGTAAAAA
GGCCGCGTTGCTGGCGTTTTTCCATAGGCTCCGCCCCCCTGACGAGCATCACAAAAATCGACGCTCAAGT
CAGAGGTGGCGAAACCCGGCAGGACTATAAAGATACCAGGCGTTTCCCCCTGGAAGCTCCCTCGTGCGCT
CTCCTGTTCCGACCCTGCCGCTTACCGGATACCTGTCCGCCTTTCTCCCTTCGGGAAGCGTGGCGCTTTC
TCATAGCTCACGCTGTAGGTATCTCAGTTCGGTGTAGGTCGTTCGCTCCAAGCTGGGCTGTGTGCACGAA
CCCCCCGTTCAGCCCGACCGCTGCGCCTTATCCGGTAACTATCGTCTTGAGTCCAACCCGGTAAGACACG
ACTTATCGCCACTGGCAGCAGCCACTGGTAACAGGATTAGCAGAGCGAGGTATGTAGGCGGTGCTACAGA
GTTCTTGAAGTGGTGGCCTAACTACGGCTACACTAGAAGAACAGTATTTGGTATCTGCGCTCTGCTGAAG
CCAGTTACCTTCGGAAAAAGAGTTGGTAGCTCTTGATCCGGCAAACAAACCACCGCTGGTAGCGGTGGTT
TTTTTGTTTGCAAGCAGCAGATTACGCGCAGAAAAAAAGGATCTCAAGAAGATCCTTTGATCTTTTCTAC
GGGGTCTGACGCTCAGTGGAACGAAAACTCACGTTAAGGGATTTTGGTCATGAGATTATCAAAAAGGATC
TTCACCTAGATCCTTTTAAATTAAAAATGAAGTTTTAAATCAATCTAAAGTATATATGAGTAAACTTGGT
CTGACAGTTACCAATGCTTAATCAGTGAGGCACCTATCTCAGCGATCTGTCTATTTCGTTCATCCATAGT
TGCCTGACTCCCCGTCGTGTAGATAACTACGATACGGGAGGGCTTACCATCTGGCCCCAGTGCTGCAATG
ATACCGCGAGACCCACGCTCACCGGCTCCAGATTTATCAGCAATAAACCAGCCAGCCGGAAGGGCCGAGC
GCAGAAGTGGTCCTGCAACTTTATCCGCCTCCATCCAGTCTATTAATTGTTGCCGGGAAGCTAGAGTAAG
TAGTTCGCCAGTTAATAGTTTGCGCAACGTTGTTGCCATTGCTACAGGCATCGTGGTGTCACGCTCGTCG
TTTGGTATGGCTTCATTCAGCTCCGGTTCCCAACGATCAAGGCGAGTTACATGATCCCCCATGTTGTGCA
AAAAAGCGGTTAGCTCCTTCGGTCCTCCGATCGTTGTCAGAAGTAAGTTGGCCGCAGTGTTATCACTCAT
GGTTATGGCAGCACTGCATAATTCTCTTACTGTCATGCCATCCGTAAGATGCTTTTCTGTGACTGGTGAG
TACTCAACCAAGTCATTCTGAGAATAGTGTATGCGGCGACCGAGTTGCTCTTGCCCGGCGTCAATACGGG
ATAATACCGCGCCACATAGCAGAACTTTAAAAGTGCTCATCATTGGAAAACGTTCTTCGGGGCGAAAACT
CTCAAGGATCTTACCGCTGTTGAGATCCAGTTCGATGTAACCCACTCGTGCACCCAACTGATCTTCAGCA
TCTTTTACTTTCACCAGCGTTTCTGGGTGAGCAAAAACAGGAAGGCAAAATGCCGCAAAAAAGGGAATAA
GGGCGACACGGAAATGTTGAATACTCATACTCTTCCTTTTTCAATATTATTGAAGCATTTATCAGGGTTA
TTGTCTCATGAGCGGATACATATTTGAATGTATTTAGAAAAATAAACAAATAGGGGTTCCGCGCACATTT
CCCCGAAAAGTGCCACCTGACGTC
